>Addgene plasmid #91025 | pMOD_A0901 | addgene full sequence | sequence record 181777 | Addgene NGS Result
GCCTTGACGGCAAAATCCCTTAACGTGAGTTTTCGTTCCACTGAGCGTCAGACCCCGTAGAAAAGATCAA
AGGATCTTCTTGAGATCCTTTTTTTCTGCGCGTAATCTGCTGCTTGCAAACAAAAAAACCACCGCTACCA
GCGGTGGTTTGTTTGCCGGATCAAGAGCTACTAACTCTTTTTCCGAAGGTAACTGGCTTCAGCAGAGCGC
AGATACCAAATACTGTTCTTCTAGTGTAGCCGTAGTTAGGCCACCACTTCAAGAACTCTGTAGCACCGCC
TACATACCTCGCTCTGCTAATCCTGTTACCAGTGGCTGCTGCCAGTGGCGATAAGTCGTGTCTTACCGGG
TTGGACTCAAGACGATAGTTACCGGATAAGGCGCAGCGGTCGGGCTGAACGGGGGGTTCGTGCTCACAGC
CCAGCTTGGAGCGAACGACCTACACCGAACTGAGATACCTACAGCGTGAGCTATGAGAAAGCGCCACGCT
TCCCGAAGGGAGAAAGGCGGACAGGTATCCGGTAAGCGGCAGGGTCGGAACAGGAGAGCGCACGAGGGAG
CTTCCAGGGGGAAACGCCTGGTATCTTTATAGTCCTGTCGGGTTTCGCCACCTCTGACTTGAGCGTCGAT
TTTTGTGATGCTCGTCAGGGGGGCGGAGCCTATGGAAAAACGCCAGCAACGCGGCCTTTTTACGGTTCCT
GGCCTTTTGCTGGCCTTTTGCTCACATGTTCTTTCCTGCGTTATCCCCTGATTCTGTGGATAACCGTATT
ACCGCCTTTGAGTGAGCTGATACCGCTCGCCGCAGCCGAACGACCGAGCGCAGCGAGTCAGTGAGCGAGG
AAGCGGAAGAGCGCCCACCTGCTCATGATCGGCGCGCCAGATTTGCCTTTTCAATTTCAGAAAGAATGCT
AACCCACAGATGGTTAGAGAGGCTTACGCAGCAGGTATCATCAAGACGATCTACCCGAGCAATAATCTCC
AGGAAATCAAATACCTTCCCAAGAAGGTTAAAGATGCAGTCAAAAGATTCAGGACTAACTGCATCAAGAA
CACAGAGAAAGATATATTTCTCAAGATCAGAAGTACTATTCCAGTATGGACGATTCAAGGCTTGCTTCAC
AAACCAAGGCAAGTAATAGAGATTGGAGTCTCTAAAAAGGTAGTTCCCACTGAATCAAAGGCCATGGAGT
CAAAGATTCAAATAGAGGACCTAACAGAACTCGCCGTAAAGACTGGCGAACAGTTCATACAGAGTCTCTT
ACGACTCAATGACAAGAAGAAAATCTTCGTCAACATGGTGGAGCACGACACACTTGTCTACTCCAAAAAT
ATCAAAGATACAGTCTCAGAAGACCAAAGGGCAATTGAGACTTTTCAACAAAGGGTAATATCCGGAAACC
TCCTCGGATTCCATTGCCCAGCTATCTGTCACTTTATTGTGAAGATAGTGGAAAAGGAAGGTGGCTCCTA
CAAATGCCATCATTGCGATAAAGGAAAGGCCATCGTTGAAGATGCCTCTGCCGACAGTGGTCCCAAAGAT
GGACCCCCACCCACGAGGAGCATCGTGGAAAAAGAAGACGTTCCAACCACGTCTTCAAAGCAAGTGGATT
GATGTGATATCTCCACTGACGTAAGGGATGACGCACAATCCCACTATCCTTCGCAAGACCCTTCCTCTAT
ATAAGGAAGTTCATTTCATTTGGAGAGAACACGGGGGACTCCTGCAGGAAAAATGTCTGAGCCACCTCGG
GCTGAGACCTTTGTATTCCTGGACCTAGAAGCCACTGGGCTCCCAAACATGGACCCTGAGATTGCAGAGA
TATCCCTTTTTGCTGTTCACCGCTCTTCCCTGGAGAACCCAGAACGGGATGATTCTGGTTCCTTGGTGCT
GCCCCGTGTTCTGGACAAGCTCACACTGTGCATGTGCCCGGAGCGCCCCTTTACTGCCAAGGCCAGTGAG
ATTACTGGTTTGAGCAGCGAAAGCCTGATGCACTGCGGGAAGGCTGGTTTCAATGGCGCTGTGGTAAGGA
CACTGCAGGGCTTCCTAAGCCGCCAGGAGGGCCCCATCTGCCTTGTGGCCCACAATGGCTTCGATTATGA
CTTCCCACTGCTGTGCACGGAGCTACAACGTCTGGGTGCCCATCTGCCCCAAGACACTGTCTGCCTGGAC
ACACTGCCTGCATTGCGGGGCCTGGACCGTGCTCACAGCCACGGCACCAGGGCTCAAGGCCGCAAAAGCT
ACAGCCTGGCCAGTCTCTTCCACCGCTACTTCCAGGCTGAACCCAGTGCTGCCCATTCAGCAGAAGGTGA
TGTGCACACCCTGCTTCTGATCTTCCTGCATCGTGCTCCTGAGCTGCTCGCCTGGGCAGATGAGCAGGCC
CGCAGCTGGGCTCATATTGAGCCCATGTACGTGCCACCTGATGGTCCAAGCCTCGAAGCCGGATCTGGAG
CTACTAATTTTTCTCTTCTTAAGCAAGCTGGAGATGTTGAAGAAAATCCTGGACCCATGGATAAGAAGTA
CTCTATCGGACTCGATATCGGAACTAACTCTGTGGGATGGGCTGTGATCACCGATGAGTACAAGGTGCCA
TCTAAGAAGTTCAAGGTTCTCGGAAACACCGATAGGCACTCTATCAAGAAAAACCTTATCGGTGCTCTCC
TCTTCGATTCTGGTGAAACTGCTGAGGCTACCAGACTCAAGAGAACCGCTAGAAGAAGGTACACCAGAAG
AAAGAACAGGATCTGCTACCTCCAAGAGATCTTCTCTAACGAGATGGCTAAAGTGGATGATTCATTCTTC
CACAGGCTCGAAGAGTCATTCCTCGTGGAAGAAGATAAGAAGCACGAGAGGCACCCTATCTTCGGAAACA
TCGTTGATGAGGTGGCATACCACGAGAAGTACCCTACTATCTACCACCTCAGAAAGAAGCTCGTTGATTC
TACTGATAAGGCTGATCTCAGGCTCATCTACCTCGCTCTCGCTCACATGATCAAGTTCAGAGGACACTTC
CTCATCGAGGGTGATCTCAACCCTGATAACTCTGATGTGGATAAGTTGTTCATCCAGCTCGTGCAGACCT
ACAACCAGCTTTTCGAAGAGAACCCTATCAACGCTTCAGGTGTGGATGCTAAGGCTATCCTCTCTGCTAG
GCTCTCTAAGTCAAGAAGGCTTGAGAACCTCATTGCTCAGCTCCCTGGTGAGAAGAAGAACGGACTTTTC
GGAAACTTGATCGCTCTCTCTCTCGGACTCACCCCTAACTTCAAGTCTAACTTCGATCTCGCTGAGGATG
CAAAGCTCCAGCTCTCAAAGGATACCTACGATGATGATCTCGATAACCTCCTCGCTCAGATCGGAGATCA
GTACGCTGATTTGTTCCTCGCTGCTAAGAACCTCTCTGATGCTATCCTCCTCAGTGATATCCTCAGAGTG
AACACCGAGATCACCAAGGCTCCACTCTCAGCTTCTATGATCAAGAGATACGATGAGCACCACCAGGATC
TCACACTTCTCAAGGCTCTTGTTAGACAGCAGCTCCCAGAGAAGTACAAAGAGATTTTCTTCGATCAGTC
TAAGAACGGATACGCTGGTTACATCGATGGTGGTGCATCTCAAGAAGAGTTCTACAAGTTCATCAAGCCT
ATCCTCGAGAAGATGGATGGAACCGAGGAACTCCTCGTGAAGCTCAATAGAGAGGATCTTCTCAGAAAGC
AGAGGACCTTCGATAACGGATCTATCCCTCATCAGATCCACCTCGGAGAGTTGCACGCTATCCTTAGAAG
GCAAGAGGATTTCTACCCATTCCTCAAGGATAACAGGGAAAAGATTGAGAAGATTCTCACCTTCAGAATC
CCTTACTACGTGGGACCTCTCGCTAGAGGAAACTCAAGATTCGCTTGGATGACCAGAAAGTCTGAGGAAA
CCATCACCCCTTGGAACTTCGAAGAGGTGGTGGATAAGGGTGCTAGTGCTCAGTCTTTCATCGAGAGGAT
GACCAACTTCGATAAGAACCTTCCAAACGAGAAGGTGCTCCCTAAGCACTCTTTGCTCTACGAGTACTTC
ACCGTGTACAACGAGTTGACCAAGGTTAAGTACGTGACCGAGGGAATGAGGAAGCCTGCTTTTTTGTCAG
GTGAGCAAAAGAAGGCTATCGTTGATCTCTTGTTCAAGACCAACAGAAAGGTGACCGTGAAGCAGCTCAA
AGAGGATTACTTCAAGAAAATCGAGTGCTTCGATTCAGTTGAGATTTCTGGTGTTGAGGATAGGTTCAAC
GCATCTCTCGGAACCTACCACGATCTCCTCAAGATCATTAAGGATAAGGATTTCTTGGATAACGAGGAAA
ACGAGGATATCTTGGAGGATATCGTTCTTACCCTCACCCTCTTTGAAGATAGAGAGATGATTGAAGAAAG
GCTCAAGACCTACGCTCATCTCTTCGATGATAAGGTGATGAAGCAGTTGAAGAGAAGAAGATACACTGGT
TGGGGAAGGCTCTCAAGAAAGCTCATTAACGGAATCAGGGATAAGCAGTCTGGAAAGACAATCCTTGATT
TCCTCAAGTCTGATGGATTCGCTAACAGAAACTTCATGCAGCTCATCCACGATGATTCTCTCACCTTTAA
AGAGGATATCCAGAAGGCTCAGGTTTCAGGACAGGGTGATAGTCTCCATGAGCATATCGCTAACCTCGCT
GGATCTCCTGCAATCAAGAAGGGAATCCTCCAGACTGTGAAGGTTGTGGATGAGTTGGTGAAGGTGATGG
GAAGGCATAAGCCTGAGAACATCGTGATCGAAATGGCTAGAGAGAACCAGACCACTCAGAAGGGACAGAA
GAACTCTAGGGAAAGGATGAAGAGGATCGAGGAAGGTATCAAAGAGCTTGGATCTCAGATCCTCAAAGAG
CACCCTGTTGAGAACACTCAGCTCCAGAATGAGAAGCTCTACCTCTACTACCTCCAGAACGGAAGGGATA
TGTATGTGGATCAAGAGTTGGATATCAACAGGCTCTCTGATTACGATGTTGATCATATCGTGCCACAGTC
ATTCTTGAAGGATGATTCTATCGATAACAAGGTGCTCACCAGGTCTGATAAGAACAGGGGTAAGAGTGAT
AACGTGCCAAGTGAAGAGGTTGTGAAGAAAATGAAGAACTATTGGAGGCAGCTCCTCAACGCTAAGCTCA
TCACTCAGAGAAAGTTCGATAACTTGACTAAGGCTGAGAGGGGAGGACTCTCTGAATTGGATAAGGCAGG
ATTCATCAAGAGGCAGCTTGTGGAAACCAGGCAGATCACTAAGCACGTTGCACAGATCCTCGATTCTAGG
ATGAACACCAAGTACGATGAGAACGATAAGTTGATCAGGGAAGTGAAGGTTATCACCCTCAAGTCAAAGC
TCGTGTCTGATTTCAGAAAGGATTTCCAATTCTACAAGGTGAGGGAAATCAACAACTACCACCACGCTCA
CGATGCTTACCTTAACGCTGTTGTTGGAACCGCTCTCATCAAGAAGTATCCTAAGCTCGAGTCAGAGTTC
GTGTACGGTGATTACAAGGTGTACGATGTGAGGAAGATGATCGCTAAGTCTGAGCAAGAGATCGGAAAGG
CTACCGCTAAGTATTTCTTCTACTCTAACATCATGAATTTCTTCAAGACCGAGATTACCCTCGCTAACGG
TGAGATCAGAAAGAGGCCACTCATCGAGACAAACGGTGAAACAGGTGAGATCGTGTGGGATAAGGGAAGG
GATTTCGCTACCGTTAGAAAGGTGCTCTCTATGCCACAGGTGAACATCGTTAAGAAAACCGAGGTGCAGA
CCGGTGGATTCTCTAAAGAGTCTATCCTCCCTAAGAGGAACTCTGATAAGCTCATTGCTAGGAAGAAGGA
TTGGGACCCTAAGAAATACGGTGGTTTCGATTCTCCTACCGTGGCTTACTCTGTTCTCGTTGTGGCTAAG
GTTGAGAAGGGAAAGAGTAAGAAGCTCAAGTCTGTTAAGGAACTTCTCGGAATCACTATCATGGAAAGGT
CATCTTTCGAGAAGAACCCAATCGATTTCCTCGAGGCTAAGGGATACAAAGAGGTTAAGAAGGATCTCAT
CATCAAGCTCCCAAAGTACTCACTCTTCGAACTCGAGAACGGTAGAAAGAGGATGCTCGCTTCTGCTGGT
GAGCTTCAAAAGGGAAACGAGCTTGCTCTCCCATCTAAGTACGTTAACTTTCTTTACCTCGCTTCTCACT
ACGAGAAGTTGAAGGGATCTCCAGAAGATAACGAGCAGAAGCAACTTTTCGTTGAGCAGCACAAGCACTA
CTTGGATGAGATCATCGAGCAGATCTCTGAGTTCTCTAAAAGGGTGATCCTCGCTGATGCAAACCTCGAT
AAGGTGTTGTCTGCTTACAACAAGCACAGAGATAAGCCTATCAGGGAACAGGCAGAGAACATCATCCATC
TCTTCACCCTTACCAACCTCGGTGCTCCTGCTGCTTTCAAGTACTTCGATACAACCATCGATAGGAAGAG
ATACACCTCTACCAAAGAAGTGCTCGATGCTACCCTCATCCATCAGTCTATCACTGGACTCTACGAGACT
AGGATCGATCTCTCACAGCTCGGTGGTGATTCAAGGGCTGATCCTAAGAAGAAGAGGAAGGTTTGACGTC
GACGATATGAAGATGAAGATGAAATATTTGGTGTGTCAAATAAAAAGCTTGTGTGCTTAAGTTTGTGTTT
TTTTCTTGGCTTGTTGTGTTATGAATTTGTGGCTTTTTCTAATATTAAATGAATGTAAGATCACATTATA
ATGAATAAACAAATGTTTCTATAATCCATTGTGAATGTTTTGTTGGATCTCTTCTGCAGCATATAACTAC
TGTATGTGCTATGGTATGGACTATGGAATATGATTAAAGATAAGCCAGAGCTCTGGTGACGGACGTGGGC
AGGTGTGATGAAAAGCCTTAGGGTCAGGTGGCACTTTTCGGGGAAATGTGCGATGAACCCCTATTTGTTT
ATTTTTCTAAATACATTCAAATATGTATCCGCTAATGAGACAATAACCCTGATAAATGCTTCAATTATAT
TGAAAAAGGAAGAGTATGAGTATCCAACATTTCCGTGTCGCCCTTATTCCCTTTTTTGCGGCCTTCTGCC
TTCCTGTTTTTGCTCACCCAGAAACGCTGGTGAAAGTAAAAGATGCTGAAGATCAGTTGGGTGCCCGAGT
GGGTTACATTGAACTGGATCTCAACAGCGGCAAAATCTTAGAGAGTTTTCGCCCCGAAGAACGCTTCCCA
ATGATGAGCACTTTCAAAGTTCTGCTATGTGGCGCGGTGTTATCCCGTATTGATGCTGGGCAAGAGCAAC
TCGGTCGCCGCATACACTATTCTCAGAATGACTTGGTTGAGTATTCACCAGTCACAGAAAAGCATCTTAC
GGATGGCATGACAGTAAGAGAATTATGTAGTGCTGCCATAACCATGAGTGATAACACTGCGGCCAACTTA
CTTCTGACAACGATTGGAGGACCGAAGGAGCTAACCGCTTTTTTGCACAACATGGGGGATCATGTAACTC
GCCTTGATCGTTGGGAACCGGAGCTGAATGAAGCCATACCAAACGACGAGCGTGACACCACGATGCCTGT
AGCAATGGCAACAACTCTCCGCAAACTATTAACTGGCGAACTACTTACTCTTGCTTCACGCCAGCAACTC
ATTGACTGGATGGAGGCGGACAAAGTTGCAGGACCACTTCTGCGCTCGGCACTTCCGGCTGGCTGGTTTA
TTGCTGATAAATCTGGAGCCGGTGAGCGTGGGTCTCGCGGTATCATTGCAGCACTGGGGCCAGATGGTAA
GCCCTCCCGTATCGTAGTTATCTACACGACGGGGAGTCAGGCAACTATGGATGAACGAAATAGACAGATC
GCTGAGATAGGTGCCTCACTGATTAAGCATTGGTAACTGTCAGACGAAGGGAAATAAATAGTAGCCCGCC
TGATGTGCGGGCTTTTTTTTGGTGGTGGTTACCAGTGTCGCTTAGCTACCGTAGGTCCTCTTAGGCGGTC
CGATTAGCGACATAGTCATCAAT
Features (pLannotate 1.2.2; 7 found; start..end, strand, type, name):
     80..668     +  rep_origin     ori: high-copy-number ColE1/pMB1/pBR322/pUC origin of replication
   1366..1707    +  promoter       CaMV 35S promoter: strong constitutive promoter from cauliflower mosaic virus
   1733..2440    +  CDS            Trex2: TREX2_MOUSE - Experimental evidence at protein level: Swiss-Prot protein existence level 1. Exonuclease with a preference for double-stranded DNA with mismatched 3' termini. May play a role in DNA repair. From Mus musculus (Mouse).
   2507..6610    +  CDS            cas9: CAS9_STRP1 - Also known as csn1 From Streptococcus pyogenes serotype M1.
   6656..6904    +  terminator     HSP terminator: efficient transcription terminator from the Arabidopsis thaliana heat shock protein 18.2 gene (Nagaya et al., 2010)
   6985..7085    +  promoter       AmpR promoter: bla
   7086..7946    +  CDS            AmpR: β-lactamase; bla; confers resistance to ampicillin, carbenicillin, and related antibiotics
