[The description below was written by a language model from this plasmid's Addgene catalogue record and pLannotate feature annotations shown in this document.]
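Description:
pMOD_A0901 is a "Module A" plasmid from a modular plant genome-engineering toolkit, built on the pMOD_A1001 backbone and classed as a CRISPR vector. It is a high-copy E. coli plasmid of about 8.1 kb, replicating from a ColE1/pUC-type origin and selected with ampicillin through a bla (β-lactamase) cassette driven by its own promoter. The feature table shows no plant selectable marker, T-DNA borders or guide RNA cassette. This fits its role as a component module supplying the nuclease expression unit rather than a finished transformation vector, although the record does not describe the downstream assembly steps.

The payload is a single plant expression cassette, assembled by Gibson cloning. In it, the strong constitutive cauliflower mosaic virus 35S promoter drives a synthetic TREX2-P2A-AtCas9 open reading frame, terminated by the Arabidopsis HSP18.2 terminator. The first coding segment matches mouse Trex2, a 3' exonuclease, and the second matches Streptococcus pyogenes Cas9. The "At" prefix presumably indicates an Arabidopsis codon-optimised version, though the record does not say so explicitly. The short gap between the two annotated coding regions corresponds to the P2A peptide named in the catalogue entry. P2A causes ribosomal skipping, so the two proteins are produced separately from one transcript.

Co-expressing an end-processing exonuclease with Cas9 is generally intended to resect cut DNA ends, discouraging precise re-ligation and favouring mutagenic deletions at the target site. The construct is therefore suited to targeted gene knockout in plants when combined with guide RNA modules from the same toolkit.
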