Addgene plasmid #91025: pMOD_A0901
Purpose: Module A, Promoter: 35S, Gene: TREX2-P2A-AtCas9, Terminator: HSP
Depositing lab: Daniel Voytas. Publication: A multi-purpose toolkit to enable advanced genome engineering in plants. Cermak T, Curtin SJ, Gil-Humanes J, Cegan R, Kono TJY, Konecna E, Belanto JJ, Starker CG, Mathre JW, Greenstein RL, Voytas DF. Plant Cell. 2017 May 18. pii: tpc.00922.2016. doi: 10.1105/tpc.16.00922. PubMed 28522548.
Backbone
  Vector backbone: pMOD_A1001
  Vector type: CRISPR
Growth in bacteria
  Bacterial resistance: Ampicillin, 100 μg/mL
  Growth temperature: 37°C
  Growth strain: DH5alpha
  Copy number: High Copy
Gene/Insert
  Gene/Insert name: TREX2-P2A-AtCas9
  Species: Synthetic
  Promoter: 35S
  Cloning method: Gibson Cloning
  Sequencing primers: 5′ unknown
Terms and licenses: Academic/Nonprofit Terms; Industry Terms: Not Available to Industry
How to cite: pMOD_A0901 was a gift from Daniel Voytas (Addgene plasmid # 91025 ; http://n2t.net/addgene:91025 ; RRID:Addgene_91025)
